>Addgene plasmid #69762 | pKM343 | addgene partial sequence | sequence record 129098 | EGFP-C 5'-CATGGTCCTGCTGGAGTTCGTG-3'
AGTCCGGAGGGGATCGGTGGAGCTCCACCGGTGGCGGCCGCTCTAGAGAGAATCTTTATTTTCAGGGCGC
CGCCAAATTCAAAGAAACCGCTGCTGCTAAATTCGAACGCCAGCACATGGACAGCGGAGGTGGAGGTACT
AGTCTCGAGATGAGCCCACAGAAACGTGTAAAAAATGTCCAGGCCCAGAACCGTACCAGTCAAGGCAGTA
GCAGCTTCCAAACAACCCTGTCAGCATGGAAAGTGAAACAGGACCCGAGCAACAGCAAAAACATCTCTAA
ACATGGCCAGAATAACCCAGTTGGCGACTATGAGCACGCCGATGATCAAGCAGAAGAGGACGCCCTGCAA
ATGGCGGTAGGCTATTTCGAAAAAGGCCCTATCAAAGCCAGTCAGAACAAAGACAAAACGCTGGAGAAAC
ACCTGAAAACCGTGGAGAACGTGGCATGGAAAAATGGTCTGGCGAGCGAAGAAATCGACATCCTGCTGAA
TATTGCCCTGAGCGGCAAATTTGGTAATGCCGTGAATACCCGTATCCTGAAATGTATGATCCCGGCAACC
GTGATTAGTGAAGATTCCGTCGTGAAAGCGGTGTCATGGCTGTGTGTTGGCAAATGTTCCGGTAGCACGA
AAGTTCTGTTCTATCGCTGGCTGGTTGCCATGTTCGATTTTATCGACCGTAAAGAGCAGATCAACCTGCT
GTATGGCTTCTTCTTTGCCTCACTGCAGGACGATGCCCTGTGTCCTTATGTGTGTCACCTGCTGTATCTG
CTGACCAAAAAAGAAAACGTCAAACCTTTCCGTGTCCGTAAACTGCTGGACCTGCAAGCCAAA
