>Addgene plasmid #69762 | pKM343 | addgene partial sequence | sequence record 129099 | pBABE3 5'-ACCCTAACTGACACACATTCC-3'
ATTTTATGTTTCAGGTTCAGGGGGAGGTGTGGGAGGTTTTTTAAAGCAAGTAAAACCTCTACAAATGTGG
TATGGCTGATTATGATCAGTTATCTAGATCCGGTGGATCCCGGGCCCGCGGTCACTCCAGATACTGGTTA
TTACAGTTGATCCCTTCAGCACGAGGGATACTGCTATGGTGAACGCTGCTACGGATAAACAGTTTCAGCC
CTTGCAGACCTTGAGAGAACAGATAGTCCAGATACCACGACCATTTTTTGCCACGAATACTGCTCACATT
AACGGTACGCTCTTCAGGAGATTCCTGCAGCAGGAAGGACACAGCATAAGACAGAAATGACGGATGGTGG
ACCACGTTCAGGGAGTTTTTATACTCGGCTACACCCGTTTTTTCCAGGATCTCCGGGTCGATATAGATGC
CTTTACCGAACGGTTTTGATGTCCACAGACACCCGACCATGGAGGTCAGATAATGATTAAACTCTTGATA
GGTTTTGGAGCTGAAGTTGAACTCGCTTTTGGTTTTCTGTACCAGCTCGTTTTTTTTCGCCGCCGTCAGG
TTTTTACGATAACGGTGCATAATGAAGCACAGTTGATTCAGGATGCTAGTATCCAGAGACAGCAGGGCGC
TATAGAAGATGCCAGGAGGGAACAGCACAACCAGAGGCAGGTTATAATTGATATAGATGTCACACACTTT
CTCATAGAAGTCCAGGATGAAATGCAGCAGAAAGGTGTTGTTGCTCTCCAGACGCATTGCGGTTGTACTC
AGCCAACCCACATAGTGGATCAGTT
