[The description below was written by a language model from this plasmid's Addgene catalogue record.]
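Description:
pKM343 is a retroviral mammalian expression plasmid built on the pIC242 backbone and designed to deliver human CENP-I (CENPI, also known as FSHPRH1 or LRPR1), a centromere/kinetochore protein. It is maintained in bacteria as a high-copy plasmid under ampicillin selection, and the record lists a recombination-reduced E. coli strain for propagation, a common choice for vectors with repeated retroviral sequences. In mammalian cells, transduced populations are selected with blasticidin. No feature table is provided, so the origin of replication, the LTRs and packaging signal, and the promoter driving the insert are not explicitly stated. The use of a pBABE 3' sequencing primer suggests a pBABE-type retroviral architecture, but the record does not confirm this.

The payload is the roughly 2.3 kb human CENP-I coding sequence, cloned between XhoI and EcoRI sites that both remain intact. It is fused at its N terminus to an eGFP-TEV-S tag. This composite tag combines eGFP, for fluorescence imaging and as an affinity handle, with a TEV protease cleavage site and an S-peptide tag. The arrangement allows the same fusion protein to be localised in live or fixed cells and to be purified in two sequential steps, with TEV cleavage releasing the protein from the GFP moiety before capture through the S tag.

As the stated purpose is retroviral expression of CENP-I, the plasmid would typically be used to produce retrovirus in packaging cells and generate stable, blasticidin-resistant cell lines expressing GFP-tagged CENP-I. Such lines suit studies of its localisation and interaction partners.
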