Addgene plasmid #69762: pKM343
Purpose: Retroviral expression of CENP-I
Depositing lab: Iain Cheeseman. Depositing organization: Whitehead Institute for Biomedical Research.
Backbone
  Vector backbone: pIC242
  Backbone manufacturer: Arshad Desai (Addgene plasmid# 44432)
  Vector type: Mammalian Expression, Retroviral
  Selectable markers: Blasticidin
Growth in bacteria
  Bacterial resistance: Ampicillin, 100 μg/mL
  Growth temperature: 37°C
  Growth strain: NEB Stable
  Copy number: High Copy
Gene/Insert
  Gene/Insert name: CENP-I
  Species: H. sapiens (human)
  Insert size (bp): 2274
  Entrez Gene: CENPI (a.k.a. CENP-I, FSHPRH1, LRPR1)
  Tag / fusion protein: eGFP-TEV-S (N terminal on insert)
  Cloning method: Restriction Enzyme; 5′ cloning site XhoI (not destroyed); 3′ cloning site EcoRI (not destroyed)
  Sequencing primers: 5′ EGFP-C; 3′ pBABE 3'
Terms and licenses: Academic/Nonprofit Terms; Industry Terms: Not Available to Industry
How to cite: pKM343 was a gift from Iain Cheeseman (Addgene plasmid # 69762 ; http://n2t.net/addgene:69762 ; RRID:Addgene_69762)
